>Addgene plasmid #64166 | pHLUM (version 2) | depositor full sequence | sequence record 107471 | pHLUM (version 2) sequence 9912 bps
TTACATCTTCGGAAAACAAAAACTATTTTTTCTTTAATTTCTTTTTTTACTTTCTATTTTTAATTTATAT
ATTTATATTAAAAAATTTAAATTATAATTATTTTTATAGCACGTGATGAAAAGGACCCTAAGAAACCATT
ATTATCATGACATTAACCTATAAAAATAGGCGTATCACGAGGCCCTTTCGTCTCGCGCGTTTCGGTGATG
ACGGTGAAAACCTCTGACACATGCAGCTCCCGGAGACGGTCACAGCTTGTCTGTAAGCGGATGCCGGGAG
CAGACAAGCCCGTCAGGGCGCGTCAGCGGGTGTTGGCGGACGTCGGGGCTGGCTTAACTATGCGGCATCA
GAGCAGATTGTACTGAGAGTGCACCATAAATTCCCGTTTTAAGAGCTTGGTGAGCGCTAGGAGTCACTGC
CAGGTATCGTTTGAACACGGCATTAGTCAGGGAAGTCATAACACAGTCCTTTCCCGCAATTTTCTTTTTC
TATTACTCTTGGCCTCCTCTAGTACACTCTATATTTTTTTATGCCTCGGTAATGATTTTCATTTTTTTTT
TTCCACCTAGCGGATGACTCTTTTTTTTTCTTAGCGATTGGCATTATCACATAATGAATTATACATTATA
TAAAGTAATGTGATTTCTTCGAAGAATATACTAAAAAATGAGCAGGCAAGATAAACGAAGGCAAAGATGA
CAGAGCAGAAAGCCCTAGTAAAGCGTATTACAAATGAAACCAAGATTCAGATTGCGATCTCTTTAAAGGG
TGGTCCCCTAGCGATAGAGCACTCGATCTTCCCAGAAAAAGAGGCAGAAGCAGTAGCAGAACAGGCCACA
CAATCGCAAGTGATTAACGTCCACACAGGTATAGGGTTTCTGGACCATATGATACATGCTCTGGCCAAGC
ATTCCGGCTGGTCGCTAATCGTTGAGTGCATTGGTGACTTACACATAGACGACCATCACACCACTGAAGA
CTGCGGGATTGCTCTCGGTCAAGCTTTTAAAGAGGCCCTAGGGGCCGTGCGTGGAGTAAAAAGGTTTGGA
TCAGGATTTGCGCCTTTGGATGAGGCACTTTCCAGAGCGGTGGTAGATCTTTCGAACAGGCCGTACGCAG
TTGTCGAACTTGGTTTGCAAAGGGAGAAAGTAGGAGATCTCTCTTGCGAGATGATCCCGCATTTTCTTGA
AAGCTTTGCAGAGGCTAGCAGAATTACCCTCCACGTTGATTGTCTGCGAGGCAAGAATGATCATCACCGT
AGTGAGAGTGCGTTCAAGGCTCTTGCGGTTGCCATAAGAGAAGCCACCTCGCCCAATGGTACCAACGATG
TTCCCTCCACCAAAGGTGTTCTTATGTAGTGACACCGATTATTTAAAGCTGCAGCATACGATATATATAC
ATGTGTATATATGTATACCTATGAATGTCAGTAAGTATGTATACGAACAGTATGATACTGAAGATGACAA
GGTAATGCATCATTCTATACGTGTCATTCTGAACGAGGCGCGCTTTCCTTTTTTCTTTTTGCTTTTTCTT
TTTTTTTCTCTTGAACTCGAGCTTGTGAGAGAAAGTAGGTTTATACATAATTTTACAACTCATTACGCAC
ACTCATGGTTTTTGGCCAGCGAAAACAGTTTCAAAAGATTGCTGGAAGTCTGCAATAATGTCATCAATAA
ATTCGATACCAACAGAGACACGAATTAAGTCCTTGGTAACACCAGATGCCAACTTTTCTTTGTCATTTAA
TTGTTTGTGGGTAGTGAAGTATGGAGCAATGACTAAGGTCTTGGCATCACCAACATTGGCCAAGTTAGAG
GCAAGCTTTAAATTGTCAACAACTTGAGCACCAGAAAGTTTGAATGGGTCAGTTTCCTTGTCGGCATTTG
GTAAGTCTTTTACACCGAAAGATAAGACACCACCGAAACCGTTAGATAGATACTTCTTAGCATTTTCATG
ATGAGAATGAGATGCTAAACCAGGGTATGAAACCCAAGATACGTATGGGGATTGTTCTAACCATTTGGCT
AACTTCAATGCATTTTCACCGTGTCTTTCAGCTCTCAAAGATAATGTTTCAACACCTTGTAGTAGCAAGA
AAGAGGCAAATGGGTTCATCAATGGACCCAAATCTCTTAATAGTTCAGTTCTAACATGAACGATGTATGC
CAAGTTACCGTAGGCTTCATTGTAGATAGTACCGTGATATCCTTCGGCAGGTTGAGAGAATTGAGGGAAC
TTTTCTGGGTAGTCCTTCCATGGGAACTTACCAGAGTCAACAATAATACCACCGATAGTAGTACCATGAC
CACCAATCCATTTGGTAGCAGAATGTGTTACAATATCAGCACCGTATTTAATTGGCTGACAGAAGTAACC
ACCGGCACCAAATGTGTTGTCAACGACAACTGGAATACCGTGTTTGTGAGCAATTGCAACAATTTTTTCA
AAATCCGGAACATTGTACTTTGGATTACCAATGGTTTCCAAATAAACAGCCTTGGTTCTTTCATCAAAGA
CCTTTTCGAATTCTTCTGGATTGTCACCTTCAACAAATCTAGCCTCGATACCAAATCTTTTGAACGAGAT
TTTGAACTGGTTATAAGTACCACCGTATAAGTAAGAAGTGGAAACGATGTTGTCACCAGTGTGTGCCAAA
CCTTGGATGGCAAGGGTTTGAGCGGCTTGACCGGAGGAAACAGCCAAAGCAGCAGCACCACCTTCTAAAG
CAGCAATTCTTTCTTCCAAAACATTACTGGTTGGGTTTTGGAAACGGGAATAGACGTAACCTGGAACTTC
TAGACCAAACAATTGCGAACCATGCTTAGAGTTTTCGAAAACATAAGAAGTGGTGGCGTAAATTGGTACA
GCTCTGGATCTGTGAGCATTGTCACCAGGGTTCTCTTGGCCGGCGTGTAGTTGAACAGTATCGAAATGAG
ATGGCATTGTATGGATGGGGGTAATAGAATTGTATCTATGTATCTGACGACCCTGTATTACACGAAGGAA
ATAGTAGATGAAAAGACAAGAGAGCAAGAAAAAGGAAAAACTTCCTTTCTAACAGACGCTTTACTTAACC
TTATATATATCTTATTTTTTTCATCGAGCGTGTTCAATTGGACAAGGTGCCACCTTTTCGACACTTCGGT
TATTATGTTACACAGTTTTCATGAGGATGGCGCATGCGATTCGGTAATCTCCGAACAGAAGGAAGAACGA
AGGAAGGAGCACAGACTTAGATTGGTATATATACGCATATGTAGTGTTGAAGAAACATGAAATTGCCCAG
TATTCTTAACCCAACTGCACAGAACAAAAACCTGCAGGAAACGAAGATAAATCATGTCGAAAGCTACATA
TAAGGAACGTGCTGCTACTCATCCTAGTCCTGTTGCTGCCAAGCTATTTAATATCATGCACGAAAAGCAA
ACAAACTTGTGTGCTTCATTGGATGTTCGTACCACCAAGGAATTACTGGAGTTAGTTGAAGCATTAGGTC
CCAAAATTTGTTTACTAAAAACACATGTGGATATCTTGACTGATTTTTCCATGGAGGGCACAGTTAAGCC
GCTAAAGGCATTATCCGCCAAGTACAATTTTTTACTCTTCGAAGACAGAAAATTTGCTGACATTGGTAAT
ACAGTCAAATTGCAGTACTCTGCGGGTGTATACAGAATAGCAGAATGGGCAGACATTACGAATGCACACG
GTGTGGTGGGCCCAGGTATTGTTAGCGGTTTGAAGCAGGCGGCAGAAGAAGTAACAAAGGAACCTAGAGG
CCTTTTGATGTTAGCAGAATTGTCATGCAAGGGCTCCCTATCTACTGGAGAATATACTAAGGGTACTGTT
GACATTGCGAAGAGCGACAAAGATTTTGTTATCGGCTTTATTGCTCAAAGAGACATGGGTGGAAGAGATG
AAGGTTACGATTGGTTGATTATGACACCCGGTGTGGGTTTAGATGACAAGGGAGACGCATTGGGTCAACA
GTATAGAACCGTGGATGATGTGGTCTCTACAGGATCTGACATTATTATTGTTGGAAGAGGACTATTTGCA
AAGGGAAGGGATGCTAAGGTAGAGGGTGAACGTTACAGAAAAGCAGGCTGGGAAGCATATTTGAGAAGAT
GCGGCCAGCAAAACTAAAAAACTGTATTATAAGTAAATGCATGTATACTAAACTCACAAATTAGAGCTTC
AATTTAATTATATCAGTTATTACCCTATGCGGTGTGAAATACCGCACAGATGCGTAAGGAGAAAATACCG
CATCAGGCGCGCCATCGAGGAGAACTTCTAGTATATCTACATACCTAATATTATTGCCTTATTAAAAATG
GAATCCCAACAATTACATCAAAATCCACATTCTCTTCAAAATCAATTGTCCTGTACTTCCTTGTTCATGT
GTGTTCAAAAACGTTATATTTATAGGATAATTATACTCTATTTCTCAACAAGTAATTGGTTGTTTGGCCG
AGCGGTCTAAGGCGCCTGATTCAAGAAATATCTTGACCGCAGTTAACTGTGGGAATACTCAGGTATCGTA
AGATGCAAGAGTTCGAATCTCTTAGCAACCATTATTTTTTTCCTCAACATAACGAGAACACACAGGGGCG
CTATCGCACAGAATCAAATTCGATGACTGGAAATTTTTTGTTAATTTCAGAGGTCGCCTGACGCATATAC
CTTTTTCAACTGAAAAATTGGGAGAAAAAGGAAAGGTGAGAGCGCCGGAACCGGCTTTTCATATAGAATA
GAGAAGCGTTCATGACTAAATGCTTGCATCACAATACTTGAAGTTGACAATATTATTTAAGGACCTATTG
TTTTTTCCAATAGGTGGTTAGCAATCGTCTTACTTTCTAACTTTTCTTACCTTTTACATTTCAGCAATAT
ATATATATATATTTCAAGGATATACCATTCTAATGTCTGCCCCTAAGAAGATCGTCGTTTTGCCAGGTGA
CCACGTTGGTCAAGAAATCACAGCCGAAGCCATTAAGGTTCTTAAAGCTATTTCTGATGTTCGTTCCAAT
GTCAAGTTCGATTTCGAAAATCATTTAATTGGTGGTGCTGCTATCGATGCTACAGGTGTTCCACTTCCAG
ATGAGGCGCTGGAAGCCTCCAAGAAGGCTGATGCCGTTTTGTTAGGTGCTGTGGGTGGTCCTAAATGGGG
TACCGGTAGTGTTAGACCTGAACAAGGTTTACTAAAAATCCGTAAAGAACTTCAATTGTACGCCAACTTA
AGACCATGTAACTTTGCATCCGACTCTCTTTTAGACTTATCTCCAATCAAGCCACAATTTGCTAAAGGTA
CTGACTTCGTTGTTGTCAGAGAATTAGTGGGAGGTATTTACTTTGGTAAGAGAAAGGAAGACGATGGTGA
TGGTGTCGCTTGGGATAGTGAACAATACACCGTTCCAGAAGTGCAAAGAATCACAAGAATGGCCGCTTTC
ATGGCCCTACAACATGAGCCACCATTGCCTATTTGGTCCTTGGATAAAGCTAATGTTTTGGCCTCTTCAA
GATTATGGAGAAAAACTGTGGAGGAAACCATCAAGAACGAATTCCCTACATTGAAGGTTCAACATCAATT
GATTGATTCTGCCGCCATGATCCTAGTTAAGAACCCAACCCACCTAAATGGTATTATAATCACCAGCAAC
ATGTTTGGTGATATCATCTCCGATGAAGCCTCCGTTATCCCAGGTTCCTTGGGTTTGTTGCCATCTGCGT
CCTTGGCCTCTTTGCCAGACAAGAACACCGCATTTGGTTTGTACGAACCATGCCACGGTTCTGCTCCAGA
TTTGCCAAAGAATAAGGTCAACCCTATCGCCACTATCTTGTCTGCTGCAATGATGTTGAAATTGTCATTG
AACTTGCCTGAAGAAGGTAAGGCCATTGAAGATGCAGTTAAAAAGGTTTTGGATGCAGGTATCAGAACTG
GTGATTTAGGTGGTTCCAACAGTACCACCGAAGTCGGTGATGCTGTCGCCGAAGAAGTTAAGAAAATCCT
TGCTTAAAAAGATTCTCTTTTTTTATGATATTTGTACATAAACTTTATAAATGAAATTCATAATAGAAAC
GACACGAAATTACAAAATGGAATATGTTCATAGGGTAGACGAAACTATATACGCAATCTACATACATTTA
TCAAGAAGGAGAAAAAGGAGGATGTAAAGGAATACAGGTAAGCAAATTGATACTAATGGCTCAACGTGAT
AAGGAAAAAGAATTGCACTTTAACATTAATATTGACAAGGAGGAGGGCACCACACAAAAAGTTAGGTGTA
ACAGAAAATCATGAAACTATGATTCCTAATTTATATATTGGAGGATTTTCTCTAAAAAAAAAAAAATACA
ACAAATAAAAAACACTCAATGACCTGACCATTTGATGGAGTTTAAGTCAATACCTTCTTGAACCATTTCC
CATAATGGTGAAAGTTCCCTCAAGAATTTTACTCTGTCAGAAACGGCCTTACGACGTAGTCGAGGATCCT
ATGCGGTGTGAAATACCGCACAGATGCGTAAGGAGAAAATACCGCATCAGGAAATTGTAAGCGTTAATAT
TTTGTTAAAATTCGCGTTAAATTTTTGTTAAATCAGCTCATTTTTTAACCAATAGGCCGAAATCGGCAAA
ATCCCTTATAAATCAAAAGAATAGACCGAGATAGGGT
[37 nt withheld, positions 6688-6724]
AAAGAACGTGGACTCCAACGTCAAAGG
[49 nt withheld, positions 6752-6800]
T
[91 nt withheld, positions 6802-6892]
G
[128 nt withheld, positions 6894-7021]
CCATTCGCCATTCAGGCTGCGCAACTGTTGGGAAGGGCGATCGGTGCGGGCCTCTTCGCTATTACGCCAG
CTGGCGAAAGGGGGATGTGCTGCAAGGCGATTAAGTTGGGTAACGCCAGGGTTTTCCCAGTCACGACGTT
GTAAAACGACGGCCAGTGAATTGTAATACGACTCACTATAGGGCGAATTGGAGCTCCACCGCGGTGGCGG
CCGCTCTAGAACTAGTGGGTCCCCCGGGCTGCAGGAATTCGATATCAAGCTTATCGATACCGTCGACCTG
GAGGGGGGGCCCGGTACCAGCTTTTGTTCCCTTTAGTGAGGGTTAATTTCGAGCTTGGCGTAATCATGGT
CATAGCTGTTTCCTGTGTGAAATTGTTATCCGCTCACAATTCCACACAACATACGAGCCGGAAGCATAAA
GTGTAAAGCCTGGGGTGCCTAATGAGTGAGCTAACTCACATTAATTGCGTTGCGCTCACTGCCCGCTTTC
CAGTCGGGAAACCTGTCGTGCCAGCTGCATTAATGAATCGGCCAACGCGCGGGGAGAGGCGGTTTGCGTA
TTGGGCGCTCTTCCGCTTCCTCGCTCACTGACTCGCTGCGCTCGGTCGTTCGGCTGCGGCGAGCGGTATC
AGCTCACTCAAAGGCGGTAATACGGTTATCCACAGAATCAGGGGATAACGCAGGAAAGAACATGTGAGCA
AAAGGCCAGCAAAAGGCCAGGAACCGTAAAAAGGCCGCGTTGCTGGCGTTTTTCCATAGGCTCCGCCCCC
CTGACGAGCATCACAAAAATCGACGCTCAAGTCAGAGGTGGCGAAACCCGACAGGACTATAAAGATACCA
GGCGTTTCCCCCTGGAAGCTCCCTCGTGCGCTCTCCTGTTCCGACCCTGCCGCTTACCGGATACCTGTCC
GCCTTTCTCCCTTCGGGAAGCGTGGCGCTTTCTCATAGCTCACGCTGTAGGTATCTCAGTTCGGTGTAGG
TCGTTCGCTCCAAGCTGGGCTGTGTGCACGAACCCCCCGTTCAGCCCGACCGCTGCGCCTTATCCGGTAA
CTATCGTCTTGAGTCCAACCCGGTAAGACACGACTTATCGCCACTGGCAGCAGCCACTGGTAACAGGATT
AGCAGAGCGAGGTATGTAGGCGGTGCTACAGAGTTCTTGAAGTGGTGGCCTAACTACGGCTACACTAGAA
GGACAGTATTTGGTATCTGCGCTCTGCTGAAGCCAGTTACCTTCGGAAAAAGAGTTGGTAGCTCTTGATC
CGGCAAACAAACCACCGCTGGTAGCGGTGGTTTTTTTGTTTGCAAGCAGCAGATTACGCGCAGAAAAAAA
GGATCTCAAGAAGATCCTTTGATCTTTTCTACGGGGTCTGACGCTCAGTGGAACGAAAACTCACGTTAAG
GGATTTTGGTCATGAGATTATCAAAAAGGATCTTCACCTAGATCCTTTTAAATTAAAAATGAAGTTTTAA
ATCAATCTAAAGTATATATGAGTAAACTTGGTCTGACAGTTACCAATGCTTAATCAGTGAGGCACCTATC
TCAGCGATCTGTCTATTTCGTTCATCCATAGTTGCCTGACTGCCCGTCGTGTAGATAACTACGATACGGG
AGGGCTTACCATCTGGCCCCAGTGCTGCAATGATACCGCGAGACCCACGCTCACCGGCTCCAGATTTATC
AGCAATAAACCAGCCAGCCGGAAGGGCCGAGCGCAGAAGTGGTCCTGCAACTTTATCCGCCTCCATCCAG
TCTATTAATTGTTGCCGGGAAGCTAGAGTAAGTAGTTCGCCAGTTAATAGTTTGCGCAACGTTGTTGCCA
TTGCTACAGGCATCGTGGTGTCACGCTCGTCGTTTGGTATGGCTTCATTCAGCTCCGGTTCCCAACGATC
AAGGCGAGTTACATGATCCCCCATGTTGTGAAAAAAAGCGGTTAGCTCCTTCGGTCCTCCGATCGTTGTC
AGAAGTAAGTTGGCCGCAGTGTTATCACTCATGGTTATGGCAGCACTGCATAATTCTCTTACTGTCATGC
CATCCGTAAGATGCTTTTCTGTGACTGGTGAGTACTCAACCAAGTCATTCTGAGAATAGTGTATGCGGCG
ACCGAGTTGCTCTTGCCCGGCGTCAATACGGGATAATACCGCGCCACATAGCAGAACTTTAAAAGTGCTC
ATCATTGGAAAACGTTCTTCGGGGCGAAAACTCTCAAGGATCTTACCGCTGTTGAGATCCAGTTCGATGT
AACCCACTCGTGCACCCAACTGATCTTCAGCATCTTTTACTTTCACCAGCGTTTCTGGGTGAGCAAAAAC
AGGAAGGCAAAATGCCGCAAAAAAGGGAATAAGGGCGACACGGAAATGTTGAATACTCATACTCTTCCTT
TTTCAATATTATTGAAGCATTTATCAGGGTTATTGTCTCATGAGCGGATACATATTTGAATGTATTTAGA
AAAATAAACAAATAGGGGTTCCGCGCACATTTCCCCGAAAAGTGCCACCTGACGGATCGCTTGCCTGTAA
CTTACACGCGCCTCGTATCTTTTAATGATGGAATAATTTGGGAATTTACTCTGTATTTATTTATTTTTAT
GTTTTGTATTTGGATTTTAGAAAGTAAATAAAGAAGGTAGAAGAGTTACGGAATGAAGAAAAAAAAATAA
ACAAAGGTTTAAAAAATTTCAACAAAAAGCGTACTTTACATATATATTTATTAGACAAGAAAAGCAGATT
AAATAGATATACATTCGATTAACGATAAGTAAAATGTAAAATCACAGGATTTTCGTGTGTGGTCTTCTAC
ACAGACAAGATGAAACAATTCGGCATTAATACCTGAGAGCAGGAAGAGCAAGATAAAAGGTAGTATTTGT
TGGCGATCCCCCTAGAGTCTT
Features (pLannotate 1.2.2; 28 found; start..end, strand, type, name):
    192..227     +  CDS            rop (fragment): Rop protein, which maintains plasmids at low copy number; rop
    329..378     +  misc_feature   bom (fragment): basis of mobility region from pBR322
    379..459     -  CDS            MRM1 (fragment): MRM1_YEAST - Also known as PET56 From Saccharomyces cerevisiae (strain ATCC 204508 / S288c) (Baker's yeast).
    509..696     +  promoter       HIS3 promoter: S. cerevisiae HIS3
    697..1359    +  CDS            HIS3: imidazoleglycerol-phosphate dehydratase, required for histidine biosynthesis; S. cerevisiae HIS3; yeast auxotrophic marker
   1613..2947    -  CDS            MET17: O-acetylserine and O-acetylhomoserine sulfhydrylase, required for sulfur amino acid synthesis; S. cerevisiae MET17 MET15; MET25
   2948..3183    -  promoter       MET17 promoter (fragment): S. cerevisiae MET17; expression is repressed by methionine; MET15; MET25
   3188..3343    +  promoter       URA3 promoter (fragment): S. cerevisiae URA3
   3344..4147    +  CDS            URA3: orotidine-5'-phosphate decarboxylase, required for uracil biosynthesis; S. cerevisiae URA3; yeast auxotrophic marker, counterselectable with 5-fluoroorotic acid (5-FOA)
   4226..4277    +  misc_feature   bom (fragment): basis of mobility region from pBR322
   4308..4385    +  CDS            YO192_YEAST (fragment): Experimental evidence at protein level: Swiss-Prot protein existence level 1. From Saccharomyces cerevisiae (strain ATCC 204508 / S288c) (Baker's yeast).
   4525..4932    +  promoter       LEU2 promoter: S. cerevisiae LEU2
   4933..6027    +  CDS            LEU2: 3-isopropylmalate dehydrogenase, required for leucine biosynthesis; S. cerevisiae LEU2; yeast auxotrophic marker
   6389..6490    -  CDS            NFS1 (fragment): NFS1_YEAST - Also known as SPL1 From Saccharomyces cerevisiae (strain ATCC 204508 / S288c) (Baker's yeast).
   6510..6561    +  misc_feature   bom (fragment): basis of mobility region from pBR322
   6562..7021    -  rep_origin     f1 ori (sequence partly withheld): f1 bacteriophage origin of replication; arrow indicates direction of (+) strand synthesis
   7025..7182    -  CDS            lacZα (fragment): LacZα fragment of β-galactosidase; lacZ fragment
   7185..7203    +  promoter       T7 promoter: promoter for bacteriophage T7 RNA polymerase
   7212..7319    +  misc_feature   MCS: pBluescript multiple cloning site
   7331..7349    -  promoter       T3 promoter: promoter for bacteriophage T3 RNA polymerase
   7394..7410    -  protein_bind   lac operator: The lac repressor binds to the lac operator to inhibit transcription in E. coli. This inhibition can be relieved by adding lactose or isopropyl-β-D-thiogalactopyranoside (IPTG). lac repressor encoded by lacI
   7418..7448    -  promoter       lac promoter: promoter for the E. coli lac operon
   7463..7484    -  protein_bind   CAP binding site: CAP binding activates transcription in the presence of cAMP. E. coli catabolite activator protein
   7497..7589    -  CDS            lacI (fragment): lac repressor; lacI; The lac repressor binds to the lac operator to inhibit transcription in E. coli. This inhibition can be relieved by adding lactose or isopropyl-β-D-thiogalactopyranoside (IPTG).
   7772..8360    -  rep_origin     ori: high-copy-number ColE1/pMB1/pBR322/pUC origin of replication
   8531..9391    -  CDS            AmpR: β-lactamase; bla; confers resistance to ampicillin, carbenicillin, and related antibiotics
   9392..9496    -  promoter       AmpR promoter: bla
   9526..117     -  misc_feature   CEN/ARS (across the origin): S. cerevisiae CEN6 centromere fused to an autonomously replicating sequence
