[The description below was written by a language model from this plasmid's Addgene catalogue record and pLannotate feature annotations shown in this document.]
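Description:
pHLUM (version 2) is an empty-backbone yeast–E. coli shuttle plasmid of about 9.9 kb, built on the centromeric vector pRS313 and carrying four Saccharomyces cerevisiae prototrophic marker genes: HIS3, LEU2, URA3 and MET17. In yeast it is maintained through a CEN6/ARS element, which keeps it at roughly single copy and allows stable segregation. In E. coli it replicates from a ColE1/pUC-type origin and is selected with ampicillin through the β-lactamase gene. The catalogue entry lists it as low copy in bacteria, although the origin is annotated as a high-copy type. An f1 origin is also present for single-stranded DNA production.

The HIS3 marker with its own promoter comes from the pRS313 backbone. According to the record, an AatII site was introduced 5' of HIS3 and XhoI and BamHI sites 3' of it, and a fragment containing LEU2, URA3 and MET17 from the original pHLUM was cloned into the XhoI/BamHI sites. Each of these genes is annotated with native promoter sequence; the MET17 promoter is methionine-repressible, and URA3 remains counterselectable with 5-FOA. Short fragments of neighbouring yeast genes and pBR322-derived sequences flank the markers as cloning remnants. The pBluescript-type multiple cloning site, flanked by T7 and T3 promoters within lacZα and its lac promoter/operator, is retained. Its XhoI and BamHI sites were removed by changes that preserve the lacZ amino acid sequence.

The plasmid restores histidine, leucine, uracil and methionine prototrophy in a single step to multiply auxotrophic laboratory strains. The associated publication describes this plasmid series as tools for auxotrophy compensation, multiple marker selection and designing metabolically cooperating yeast communities.
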