Addgene plasmid #64166: pHLUM (version 2)
Purpose: (Empty Backbone) harbours marker genes HIS3, LEU2, URA3 and MET17
Depositing lab: Markus Ralser. Depositing organization: University of Cambridge. Publication: Saccharomyces cerevisiae single-copy plasmids for auxotrophy compensation, multiple marker selection, and for designing metabolically cooperating communities. Mulleder M, Campbell K, Matsarskaia O, Eckerstorfer F, Ralser M. F1000Res. 2016 Sep 20;5:2351. eCollection 2016. 10.12688/f1000research.9606.1 PubMed 27830062.
Backbone
  Vector backbone: pRS313
  Modifications to backbone: Deleted XhoI and BamHI restriction sites from multiple cloning site by modification of codons, preserving the amino acid sequence of lacZ Introduced an AatII restriction site 5' and XhoI and BamHI sites 3' of HIS3 marker gene Cloned fragment containing LEU2, URA3 and MET17 from pHLUM to XhoI/BamHI RS.
  Vector type: Bacterial Expression, Yeast Expression
  Selectable markers: LEU2, URA3, HIS3 ; MET17
Growth in bacteria
  Bacterial resistance: Ampicillin, 100 μg/mL
  Growth temperature: 37°C
  Growth strain: XL1 Blue
  Copy number: Low Copy
Gene/Insert
  Cloning method: Restriction Enzyme
Terms and licenses: Academic/Nonprofit Terms; Industry Terms: Not Available to Industry
How to cite: pHLUM (version 2) was a gift from Markus Ralser (Addgene plasmid # 64166 ; http://n2t.net/addgene:64166 ; RRID:Addgene_64166)
