>Addgene plasmid #64166 | pHLUM (version 2) | addgene partial sequence | sequence record 111523 | F1ori-R 5'-AGGGAAGAAAGCGAAAGGAG-3'
[73 nt withheld, positions 1-73]
CCATTCGCCATTCAGGCTGCGCAACTGTTGGGAAGGGCGATCGGTGCGGGCCTCTTCGCTATTACGCCAG
CTGGCGAAAGGGGGATGTGCTGCAAGGCGATTAAGTTGGGTAACGCCAGGGTTTTCCCAGTCACGACGTT
GTAAAACGACGGCCAGTGAATTGTAATACGACTCACTATAGGGCGAATTGGAGCTCCACCGCGGTGGCGG
CCGCTCTAGAACTAGTGGGTCCCCCGGGCTGCAGGAATTCGATATCAAGCTTATCGATACCGTCGACCTG
GAGGGGGGGCCCGGTACCAGCTTTTGTTCCCTTTAGTGAGGGTTAATTTCGAGCTTGGCGTAATCATGGT
CATAGCTGTTTCCTGTGTGAAATTGTTATCCGCTCACAATTCCACACAACATACGAGCCGGAAGCATAAA
GTGTAAAGCCTGGGGTGCCTAATGAGTGAGCTAACTCACATTAATTGCGTTGCGCTCACTGCCCGCTTTC
CAGTCGGGAAACCTGTCGTGCCAGCTGCATTAATGAATCGGCCAACGCGCGGGGAGAGGCGGTTTGCGTA
TTGGGCGCTCTTCCGCTTCCTCGCTCACTGACTCGCTGCGCTCGGTCGTTCGGCTGCGGCGAGCGGTATC
AGCTCACTCAAAGGCGGTAATACGGTTATCCACAGAATCAGGGGATAACGCAGGAAAGAACATGTGAGCA
AAAGGCCAGCAAAAGGCCAGGAACCGTAAAAAGGCCGCGTTGCTGGCGTTTTTCCATAGGCTCCGCCCCC
CTGACGAGCATCACAAAAATCGACGCTCAAGTCAGAGGTGGCGAAACCCGACAGGACTATAAAGATACCA
GGCGTTTCCCCCTGGAAGCTCCCTCGTGCGCTCTCCTGTTCCGACCCTGCCGCTTACCGGATACCTGTCC
GCCTTTCTCCCTTC
