>Addgene plasmid #64166 | pHLUM (version 2) | addgene partial sequence | sequence record 111530 | URA3-R2 5'-TTGGCGGATAATGCCTTTAG-3'
ATCAGTCAAGATATCCACATGTGTTTTTAGTAAACAAATTTTGGGACCTAATGCTTCAACTAACTCCAGT
AATTCCTTGGTGGTACGAACATCCAATGAAGCACACAAGTTTGTTTGCTTTTCGTGCATGATATTAAATA
GCTTGGCAGCAACAGGACTAGGATGAGTAGCAGCACGTTCCTTATATGTAGCTTTCGACATGATTTATCT
TCGTTTCCTGCAGGTTTTTGTTCTGTGCAGTTGGGTTAAGAATACTGGGCAATTTCATGTTTCTTCAACA
CTACATATGCGTATATATACCAATCTAAGTCTGTGCTCCTTCCTTCGTTCTTCCTTCTGTTCGGAGATTA
CCGAATCGCATGCGCCATCCTCATGAAAACTGTGTAACATAATAACCGAAGTGTCGAAAAGGTGGCACCT
TGTCCAATTGAACACGCTCGATGAAAAAAATAAGATATATATAAGGTTAAGTAAAGCGTCTGTTAGAAAG
GAAGTTTTTCCTTTTTCTTGCTCTCTTGTCTTTTCATCTACTATTTCCTTCGTGTAATACAGGGTCGTCA
GATACATAGATACAATTCTATTACCCCCATCCATACAATGCCATCTCATTTCGATACTGTTCAACTACAC
GCCGGCCAAGAGAACCCTGGTGACAATGCTCACAGATCCAGAGCTGTACCAATTTACGCCACCACTTCTT
ATGTTTTCGAAAACTCTAAGCATGGTTCGCAATTGTTTGGTCTAGAAGTTCCAGGTTACGTCTATTCCCG
TTTCCAAAACCCAACCAGTAATGTTTTGGAAGAAAGAATTGCTGCTTTAGAAGGTGGTGCTGCTGCTTTG
GCTGTTTCCTCCGGTCAAGCCGCTCAAA
