>Addgene plasmid #64166 | pHLUM (version 2) | addgene partial sequence | sequence record 111533 | LEU2-R 5'-accggtaccccatttaggac-3'
AACGGCATCAGCCTTCTTGGAGGCTTCCAGCGCCTCATCTGGAAGTGGAACACCTGTAGCATCGATAGCA
GCACCACCAATTAAATGATTTTCGAAATCGAACTTGACATTGGAACGAACATCAGAAATAGCTTTAAGAA
CCTTAATGGCTTCGGCTGTGATTTCTTGACCAACGTGGTCACCTGGCAAAACGACGATCTTCTTAGGGGC
AGACATTAGAATGGTATATCCTTGAAATATATATATATATATTGCTGAAATGTAAAAGGTAAGAAAAGTT
AGAAAGTAAGACGATTGCTAACCACCTATTGGAAAAAACAATAGGTCCTTAAATAATATTGTCAACTTCA
AGTATTGTGATGCAAGCATTTAGTCATGAACGCTTCTCTATTCTATATGAAAAGCCGGTTCCGGCGCTCT
CACCTTTCCTTTTTCTCCCAATTTTTCAGTTGAAAAAGGTATATGCGTCAGGCGACCTCTGAAATTAACA
AAAAATTTCCAGTCATCGAATTTGATTCTGTGCGATAGCGCCCCTGTGTGTTCTCGTTATGTTGAGGAAA
AAAATAATGGTTGCTAAGAGATTCGAACTCTTGCATCTTACGATACCTGAGTATTCCCACAGTTAACTGC
GGTCAAGATATTTCTTGAATCAGGCGCCTTAGACCGCTCGGCCAAACAACCAATTACTTGTTGAGAAATA
GAGTATAATTATCCTATAAATATAACGTTTTTGAACACACATGAACAAGGAAGTACAGGACAATTGATTT
TGAAGAGAATGTGGATTTTGATGTAATTGTTGGGATTCCATTTTTAATAAGGCAATAATATTAGGTATGT
AGATATACTAGAAGTTCTCCTCGATGGCGCGCCTGATGCGGTATTTTCTCCTTACGCATCTGTGCGGTAT
TTCACACCGCATAGGGTAATAACTGATATAATTAAATTGAAGCTCTAATTTGTGAGTTTAGTATACATGC
ATTTACTTATAATACAGTTTTT
