>Addgene plasmid #64166 | pHLUM (version 2) | addgene partial sequence | sequence record 111534 | F1ori-F 5'-GTGGACTCTTGTTCCAAACTGG-3'
TCTCGGTCTATTCTTTTGATTTATAAGGGATTTTGCCGATTTCGGCCTATTGGTTAAAAAATGAGCTGAT
TTAACAAAAATTTAACGCGAATTTTAACAAAATATTAACGCTTACAATTTCCTGATGCGGTATTTTCTCC
TTACGCATCTGTGCGGTATTTCACACCGCATAGGATCCTCGACTACGTCGTAAGGCCGTTTCTGACAGAG
TAAAATTCTTGAGGGAACTTTCACCATTATGGGAAATGGTTCAAGAAGGTATTGACTTAAACTCCATCAA
ATGGTCAGGTCATTGAGTGTTTTTTATTTGTTGTATTTTTTTTTTTTTAGAGAAAATCCTCCAATATATA
AATTAGGAATCATAGTTTCATGATTTTCTGTTACACCTAACTTTTTGTGTGGTGCCCTCCTCCTTGTCAA
TATTAATGTTAAAGTGCAATTCTTTTTCCTTATCACGTTGAGCCATTAGTATCAATTTGCTTACCTGTAT
TCCTTTACATCCTCCTTTTTCTCCTTCTTGATAAATGTATGTAGATTGCGTATATAGTTTCGTCTACCCT
ATGAACATATTCCATTTTGTAATTTCGTGTCGTTTCTATTATGAATTTCATTTATAAAGTTTATGTACAA
ATATCATAAAAAAAGAGAATCTTTTTAAGCAAGGATTTTCTTAACTTCTTCGGCGACAGCATCACCGACT
TCGGTGGTACTGTTGGAACCACCTAAATCACCAGTTCTGATACCTGCATCCAAAACCTTTTTAACTGCAT
CTTCAATGGCCTTACCTTCTTCAGGCAAGTTCAATGACAATTTCAACATCATTGCAGCAGACAAGATAGT
GGCGATAGGGTTGACCTTATTCTTTGGCAAATCTGGAGCAGAACCGTGGCATGGTTCGTACAAACCAAAT
GCGGTGTTCTTGTCTGGCAAAGAGGCCAAGGACGCAGATGGCAACAAACCCAAGGAACCTGGGATAACGG
AGGCTTCATCGGAGATGATATCACCAA
