>Addgene plasmid #64166 | pHLUM (version 2) | addgene partial sequence | sequence record 112646 | pBRforEco 5'-AATAGGCGTATCACGAGGC-3'
TTCGGTGATGACGGTGAAAACCTCTGACACATGCAGCTCCCGGAGACGGTCACAGCTTGTCTGTAAGCGG
ATGCCGGGAGCAGACAAGCCCGTCAGGGCGCGTCAGCGGGTGTTGGCGGACGTCGGGGCTGGCTTAACTA
TGCGGCATCAGAGCAGATTGTACTGAGAGTGCACCATAAATTCCCGTTTTAAGAGCTTGGTGAGCGCTAG
GAGTCACTGCCAGGTATCGTTTGAACACGGCATTAGTCAGGGAAGTCATAACACAGTCCTTTCCCGCAAT
TTTCTTTTTCTATTACTCTTGGCCTCCTCTAGTACACTCTATATTTTTTTATGCCTCGGTAATGATTTTC
ATTTTTTTTTTTCCACCTAGCGGATGACTCTTTTTTTTTCTTAGCGATTGGCATTATCACATAATGAATT
ATACATTATATAAAGTAATGTGATTTCTTCGAAGAATATACTAAAAAATGAGCAGGCAAGATAAACGAAG
GCAAAGATGACAGAGCAGAAAGCCCTAGTAAAGCGTATTACAAATGAAACCAAGATTCAGATTGCGATCT
CTTTAAAGGGTGGTCCCCTAGCGATAGAGCACTCGATCTTCCCAGAAAAAGAGGCAGAAGCAGTAGCAGA
ACAGGCCACACAATCGCAAGTGATTAACGTCCACACAGGTATAGGGTTTCTGGACCATATGATACATGCT
CTGGCCAAGCATTCCGGCTGGTCGCTAATCGTTGAGTGCATTGGTGACTTACACATAGACGACCATCACA
CCACTGAAGACTGCGGGATTGCTCTCGGTCAAGCTTTTAAAGAGGCCCTAGGGGCCGTGCGTGGAGTAAA
AAGGTTTGGATCAGGATTTGCGCCTTTGGATGAGGCACTTTCCAGAGCGGTGGTAGATCTTTCGAACAGG
CCGTACGCAGTTGTCGAACTTGGTTTGCAAAGGGAGAAAGTAGGAGATCTCTCTTGCGAGATGATCCCGC
ATTTTCTTGAAAGCTTTGCAGAGGCTAGCAGAATTACC
