>Addgene plasmid #64166 | pHLUM (version 2) | addgene partial sequence | sequence record 112647 | HIS3-R 5'-cactcaacgattagcgacca-3'
CAGAGCATGTATCATATGGTCCAGAAACCCTATACCTGTGTGGACGTTAATCACTTGCGATTGTGTGGCC
TGTTCTGCTACTGCTTCTGCCTCTTTTTCTGGGAAGATCGAGTGCTCTATCGCTAGGGGACCACCCTTTA
AAGAGATCGCAATCTGAATCTTGGTTTCATTTGTAATACGCTTTACTAGGGCTTTCTGCTCTGTCATCTT
TGCCTTCGTTTATCTTGCCTGCTCATTTTTTAGTATATTCTTCGAAGAAATCACATTACTTTATATAATG
TATAATTCATTATGTGATAATGCCAATCGCTAAGAAAAAAAAAGAGTCATCCGCTAGGTGGAAAAAAAAA
AATGAAAATCATTACCGAGGCATAAAAAAATATAGAGTGTACTAGAGGAGGCCAAGAGTAATAGAAAAAG
AAAATTGCGGGAAAGGACTGTGTTATGACTTCCCTGACTAATGCCGTGTTCAAACGATACCTGGCAGTGA
CTCCTAGCGCTCACCAAGCTCTTAAAACGGGAATTTATGGTGCACTCTCAGTACAATCTGCTCTGATGCC
GCATAGTTAAGCCAGCCCCGACGTCCGCCAACACCCGCTGACGCGCCCTGACGGGCTTGTCTGCTCCCGG
CATCCGCTTACAGACAAGCTGTGACCGTCTCCGGGAGCTGCATGTGTCAGAGGTTTTCACCGTCATCACC
GAAACGCGCGAGACGAAAGGGCCTCGTGATACGCCTATTTTTATAGGTTAATGTCATGATAATAATGGTT
TCTTAGGGTCCTTTTCATCACGTGCTATAA
